Addgene plasmid #25383: pCDNA3-HA-mMcl1(S140A)
Depositing lab: Roger Davis. Depositing organization: University of Massachusetts, Worcester. Publication: Mcl-1 integrates the opposing actions of signaling pathways that mediate survival and apoptosis. Morel C, Carlson SM, White FM, Davis RJ. Mol Cell Biol. 2009 Jul . 29(14):3845-52. 10.1128/MCB.00279-09 PubMed 19433446.
Backbone
  Vector backbone: pcDNA3
  Backbone manufacturer: invitrogen
  Backbone size w/o insert (bp): 5446
  Vector type: Mammalian Expression
Growth in bacteria
  Bacterial resistance: Ampicillin, 100 μg/mL
  Growth temperature: 37°C
  Growth strain: DH5alpha
  Copy number: High Copy
Gene/Insert
  Gene/Insert name: mMCL1(S140A)
  Species: M. musculus (mouse)
  Insert size (bp): 1270
  Mutation: changed serine 140 to alanine
  GenBank ID: NM_008562
  Entrez Gene: Mcl1 (a.k.a. Gm52627, Mcl-1)
  Tag / fusion protein: HA (N terminal on insert)
  Cloning method: Restriction Enzyme; 5′ cloning site EcoRI (destroyed during cloning); 3′ cloning site EcoRI (destroyed during cloning)
  Sequencing primers: 5′ T7; 3′ SP6
Terms and licenses: Academic/Nonprofit Terms; Industry Terms: Not Available to Industry
How to cite: pCDNA3-HA-mMcl1(S140A) was a gift from Roger Davis (Addgene plasmid # 25383 ; http://n2t.net/addgene:25383 ; RRID:Addgene_25383)
