[The description below was written by a language model from this plasmid's Addgene catalogue record.]
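Description:
pCDNA3-HA-mMcl1(S140A) is a mammalian expression plasmid built on the pcDNA3 backbone (about 5.4 kb without insert) and carrying a roughly 1.3 kb insert encoding mouse Mcl1, the anti-apoptotic Bcl-2 family member. It is propagated in E. coli as a high-copy plasmid under ampicillin selection. The record does not list individual regulatory features. However, pcDNA3 is a standard vector in which inserts are expressed from the CMV immediate-early promoter with a downstream polyadenylation signal, and it normally also carries a neomycin resistance cassette that allows G418 selection of stable mammalian lines. The use of T7 and SP6 as sequencing primers fits the phage promoters that flank the pcDNA3 polylinker. The insert was introduced by restriction cloning at EcoRI, and both junction sites were destroyed in the process, so it cannot be released again with that enzyme.

The encoded protein carries an HA epitope tag at its N terminus, which allows detection or immunoprecipitation with anti-HA antibodies and distinguishes it from endogenous Mcl-1. Serine 140 is replaced by alanine, a substitution that cannot be phosphorylated at that position. The associated study examined how Mcl-1 integrates opposing survival and apoptotic signalling pathways, so the construct is suited to expressing the mutant in cultured mammalian cells and comparing it with wild-type Mcl-1. Such comparisons can test how modification at this residue affects Mcl-1 behaviour and cell survival, although the record does not state which kinase targets the site or what phenotype the mutation produces.
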