>Addgene plasmid #25383 | pCDNA3-HA-mMcl1(S140A) | depositor partial sequence | sequence record 11843 | Author sequence
GGTCTATATAAGCAGAGCTCTCTGGCTAACTAGAGAACCCACTGCTTACTGGCTTATCGAAATTAATACG
ACTCACTATAGGGAGACCCAAGCTTCGATCGTCGACATGTACCCATACGATGTTCCAGATTACGCTTCTA
GAGGATCCCCGGAATTCTTTGGCCTGCGGAGAAACGCGGTCATCGGCTTGAACCTGTACTGCGGAGGCGC
CAGCCTCGGCGCGGGCGGCGGTTCTCCGGCAGGGGCGCGCCTGGTGGCCGAGGAGGCCAAGGCGCGGCGC
GAGGGGGGAGGGGAGGCCGCCCTGCTGCCCGGCGCGCGGGTGGTCGCCCGGCCGCCGCCCGTGGGCGCCG
AGGACCCCGACGTCACCGCGTCGGCCGAAAGGCGGCTGCATAAGTCGCCCGGCCTCCTCGCCGTGCCGCC
CGAGGAGATGGCCGCGTCGGCCGCCGCCGCCATCGTGTCTCCGGAGGAGGAACTGGACGGCTGCGAGCCG
GAGGCCATCGGCAAGCGCCCGGCCGTGCTGCCCCTCCTGGAGCGCGTGAGCGAGGCGGCCAAGAGCTCCG
GGGCCGACGGGGCCCTGCCCTCCACGCCGCCGCCGCCCGAGGAGGAAGAGGACGACCTATACCGCCAGTC
GCTGGAGATCATCTCGCGCTACTTGCGGGAGCAGGCGACCGGCTCCAAGGACTCGAAGCCTCTGGGCGAG
GCGGGCGCGGCGGGCCGGAGAGCGCTGGAGACCCTGCGGCGCGTGGGCGACGGCGTGCAGCGCAACCACG
AGACGGCCTTCCAGGGCATGCTCCGGAAACTGGACATTAAAAACGAAGGCGATGTTAAATCTTTTTCTCG
AGTAATGGTCCATGTTTTCAAAGATGGCGTAACAAACTGGGGCAGGATTGTGACTCTTATTTCTTTCGGT
GCCTTTGTGGCCAAACACTTAAAGAGCGTAAACCAAGAAAGCTTCATCGAACCATTAGCAGAAACTATCA
CAGATGTTCTTGTAAGGACGAAACGGGACTGGCTTGTCAAACAAAGAGGCTGGGATGGGTTTGTGGAGTT
CTTCCACGTACAGGACCTAGAAGGCGGCATCAGAAATGTGCTGCTGGCTTTTGCGGGTGTTGCTGGAGTA
GGGGCTGGTCTGGCATATCTAATAAGATAGCCTTGTGAGTGCAATAGGGGACTCTTAAAGCTCCAGCCAC
CAAACTACATGCATCTGTGAAAACATGTGTATTTATGAAGGTGGACTTGAAGCTGCCCAGGATTTTAACA
GTCCAGTTCTACTGTAGCAACATAGCAAAAAGAAAGTGGCTACAGGATTGTGGCTAACAAGAATAAATAC
ATGGGAAAAGTGAAAAAAAAAAAAAAAAAAAAAAA
