>Addgene plasmid #25383 | pCDNA3-HA-mMcl1(S140A) | addgene partial sequence | sequence record 32116 | 25383 with CMV-F
GAGAACCCACTGCTTACTGGCTTATCGAAATTAATACGACTCACTATAGGGAGACCCAAGCTTCGATCGT
CGACATGTACCCATACGATGTTCCAGATTACGCTTCTAGAGGATCCCCGGAATTCTTTGGCCTGCGGAGA
AACGCGGTCATCGGCTTGAACCTGTACTGCGGAGGCGCCAGCCTCGGCGCGGGCGGCGGTTCTCCGGCAG
GGGCGCGCCTGGTGGCCGAGGAGGCCAAGGCGCGGCGCGAGGGGGGAGGGGAGGCCGCCCTGCTGCCCGG
CGCGCGGGTGGTCGCCCGGCCGCCGCCCGTGGGCGCCGAGGACCCCGACGTCACCGCGTCGGCCGAAAGG
CGGCTGCATAAGTCGCCCGGCCTCCTCGCCGTGCCGCCCGAGGAGATGGCCGCGTCGGCCGCCGCCGCCA
TCGTGTCTCCGGAGGAGGAACTGGACGGCTGCGAGCCGGAGGCCATCGGCAAGCGCCCGGCCGTGCTGCC
CCTCCTGGAGCGCGTGAGCGAGGCGGCCAAGAGCTCCGGGGCCGACGGGGCCCTGCCCTCCACGCCGCCG
CCGCCCGAGGAGGAAGAGGACGACCTATACCGCCAGTCGCTGGAGATCATCTCGCGCTACTTGCGGGAGC
AGGCGACCGGNTCCAAGGACTCGAAGCCTCTGGGCGAGGCGGGCGCGGCGGGCCGGAGAGCGCTGGAGAC
CCTGCGGCGCGTGGGCGACGGCGTGCAGCGCAACCACGAGACGGCCTTCCAGGGCATGCTCCGGAAACTG
GACATTAAAAACGAA
